Addgene plasmid #58971: SP6-VEE-IRES-Puro
Purpose: (Empty Backbone) noninfectious (non-packaging), self-replicating Venezuelan equine encephalitis (VEE) virus RNA replicon
Depositing lab: Steven Dowdy. Depositing organization: University of California, San Diego (UCSD). Publication: Efficient generation of human iPSCs by a synthetic self-replicative RNA. Yoshioka N, Gros E, Li HR, Kumar S, Deacon DC, Maron C, Muotri AR, Chi NC, Fu XD, Yu BD, Dowdy SF. Cell Stem Cell. 2013 Aug 1;13(2):246-54. doi: 10.1016/j.stem.2013.06.001. PubMed 23910086.
Backbone
  Vector backbone: VEE backbone
  Backbone manufacturer: gift from I. Frolov
  Backbone size (bp): 10793
  Modifications to backbone: added IRES-puro
  Vector type: Mammalian Expression ; Venezuelan equine encephalitis (VEE) virus RNA replicon
  Promoter: 26S subgenomic promoter
  Selectable markers: Puromycin
Growth in bacteria
  Bacterial resistance: Ampicillin, 100 μg/mL
  Growth temperature: 37°C
  Growth strain: DH5alpha
  Copy number: Unknown
Gene/Insert
  Cloning method: Unknown
  Sequencing primers: 5′ N/A; 3′ pCDH-rev GCATTCCTTTGGCGAGAG
Terms and licenses: Academic/Nonprofit Terms; Industry Terms: Not Available to Industry
How to cite: SP6-VEE-IRES-Puro was a gift from Steven Dowdy (Addgene plasmid # 58971 ; http://n2t.net/addgene:58971 ; RRID:Addgene_58971)
