[The description below was written by a language model from this plasmid's Addgene catalogue record and pLannotate feature annotations shown in this document.]
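Description:
SP6-VEE-IRES-Puro is an empty-backbone plasmid of about 10.8 kb that serves as a DNA template for a noninfectious, non-packaging, self-replicating RNA replicon derived from Venezuelan equine encephalitis (VEE) virus. It is maintained in E. coli through a high-copy ColE1/pUC-type origin and an ampicillin resistance cassette (bla with its own promoter). A bacteriophage SP6 promoter lies immediately upstream of the viral sequence, spanning the numbering origin of the circular map. This allows SP6 RNA polymerase to transcribe the replicon RNA in vitro for delivery into mammalian cells.

Most of the replicon is a roughly 7.5 kb open reading frame matching the VEE (Trinidad donkey strain) nonstructural polyprotein. This polyprotein is processed into nsP1–nsP4, including the RNA-dependent RNA polymerase, and these proteins copy the genomic RNA and synthesise subgenomic plus-strand RNA. The record lists the 26S subgenomic promoter as the expression promoter, although the feature table does not annotate it. No viral structural protein genes are annotated, which fits the non-packaging description. Downstream of the polyprotein, an EMCV IRES drives translation of puromycin N-acetyltransferase, the modification added to the original VEE backbone, so cells that retain the replicating RNA can be selected with puromycin.

No gene of interest is present. The short unannotated interval between the polyprotein and the IRES is the likely place for inserts, which would be expressed from the subgenomic RNA, but the record names no cloning sites. The associated publication used this system to generate human induced pluripotent stem cells with a synthetic self-replicating RNA, an approach that gives sustained expression from RNA rather than from a DNA vector.
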