Features (pLannotate 1.2.2; 7 found; start..end, strand, type, name):
     45..7523    +  CDS            POLN_EEVVT: Experimental evidence at protein level: Swiss-Prot protein existence level 1. [RNA-directed RNA polymerase nsP4]: RNA dependent RNA polymerase (By similarity). Replicates genomic and antigenomic RNA by recognizing replications specific signals. The early replication complex formed by the polyproteins P123/P123' and nsP4 synthesizes minus-strand RNAs (By similarity). The late replication complex composed of fully processed nsP1-nsP4 is responsible for the production of genomic and subgenomic plus-strand RNAs (By similarity). From Venezuelan equine encephalitis virus (strain Trinidad donkey) (VE
   7664..8225    +  misc_feature   IRES: internal ribosome entry site (IRES) of the encephalomyocarditis virus (EMCV)
   8228..8827    +  CDS            PuroR: puromycin N-acetyltransferase; pac from Streptomyces alboniger; confers resistance to puromycin
   9025..9129    +  promoter       AmpR promoter: bla
   9130..9990    +  CDS            AmpR: β-lactamase; bla; confers resistance to ampicillin, carbenicillin, and related antibiotics
  10161..10749   +  rep_origin     ori: high-copy-number ColE1/pMB1/pBR322/pUC origin of replication
  10771..1       +  promoter       SP6 promoter (across the origin): promoter for bacteriophage SP6 RNA polymerase
>Addgene plasmid #58971 | SP6-VEE-IRES-Puro | depositor full sequence | sequence record 91402 | SP6-VEE-IRES-Puro sequence 10788 bps
ATGGGCGGCGCATGAGAGAAGCCCAGACCAATTACCTACCCAAAATGGAGAAAGTTCACGTTGACATCGA
GGAAGACAGCCCATTCCTCAGAGCTTTGCAGCGGAGCTTCCCGCAGTTTGAGGTAGAAGCCAAGCAGGTC
ACTGATAATGACCATGCTAATGCCAGAGCGTTTTCGCATCTGGCTTCAAAACTGATCGAAACGGAGGTGG
ACCCATCCGACACGATCCTTGACATTGGAAGTGCGCCCGCCCGCAGAATGTATTCTAAGCACAAGTATCA
TTGTATCTGTCCGATGAGATGTGCGGAAGATCCGGACAGATTGTATAAGTATGCAACTAAGCTGAAGAAA
AACTGTAAGGAAATAACTGATAAGGAATTGGACAAGAAAATGAAGGAGCTGGCCGCCGTCATGAGCGACC
CTGACCTGGAAACTGAGACTATGTGCCTCCACGACGACGAGTCGTGTCGCTACGAAGGGCAAGTCGCTGT
TTACCAGGATGTATACGCGGTTGACGGACCGACAAGTCTCTATCACCAAGCCAATAAGGGAGTTAGAGTC
GCCTACTGGATAGGCTTTGACACCACCCCTTTTATGTTTAAGAACTTGGCTGGAGCATATCCATCATACT
CTACCAACTGGGCCGACGAAACCGTGTTAACGGCTCGTAACATAGGCCTATGCAGCTCTGACGTTATGGA
GCGGTCACGTAGAGGGATGTCCATTCTTAGAAAGAAGTATTTGAAACCATCCAACAATGTTCTATTCTCT
GTTGGCTCGACCATCTACCACGAGAAGAGGGACTTACTGAGGAGCTGGCACCTGCCGTCTGTATTTCACT
TACGTGGCAAGCAAAATTACACATGTCGGTGTGAGACTATAGTTAGTTGCGACGGGTACGTCGTTAAAAG
AATAGCTATCAGTCCAGGCCTGTATGGGAAGCCTTCAGGCTATGCTGCTACGATGCACCGCGAGGGATTC
TTGTGCTGCAAAGTGACAGACACATTGAACGGGGAGAGGGTCTCTTTTCCCGTGTGCACGTATGTGCCAG
CTACATTGTGTGACCAAATGACTGGCATACTGGCAACAGATGTCAGTGCGGACGACGCGCAAAAACTGCT
GGTTGGGCTCAACCAGCGTATAGTCGTCAACGGTCGCACCCAGAGAAACACCAATACCATGAAAAATTAC
CTTTTGCCCGTAGTGGCCCAGGCATTTGCTAGGTGGGCAAAGGAATATAAGGAAGATCAAGAAGATGAAA
GGCCACTAGGACTACGAGATAGACAGTTAGTCATGGGGTGTTGTTGGGCTTTTAGAAGGCACAAGATAAC
ATCTATTTATAAGCGCCCGGATACCCAAACCATCATCAAAGTGAACAGCGATTTCCACTCATTCGTGCTG
CCCAGGATAGGCAGTAACACATTGGAGATCGGGCTGAGAACAAGAATCAGGAAAATGTTAGAGGAGCACA
AGGAGCCGTCACCTCTCATTACCGCCGAGGACGTACAAGAAGCTAAGTGCGCAGCCGATGAGGCTAAGGA
GGTGCGTGAAGCCGAGGAGTTGCGCGCAGCTCTACCACCTTTGGCAGCTGATGTTGAGGAGCCCACTCTG
GAAGCCGATGTCGACTTGATGTTACAAGAGGCTGGGGCCGGCTCAGTGGAGACACCTCGTGGCTTGATAA
AGGTTACCAGCTACGATGGCGAGGACAAGATCGGCTCTTACGCTGTGCTTTCTCCGCAGGCTGTACTCAA
GAGTGAAAAATTATCTTGCATCCACCCTCTCGCTGAACAAGTCATAGTGATAACACACTCTGGCCGAAAA
GGGCGTTATGCCGTGGAACCATACCATGGTAAAGTAGTGGTGCCAGAGGGACATGCAATACCCGTCCAGG
ACTTTCAAGCTCTGAGTGAAAGTGCCACCATTGTGTACAACGAACGTGAGTTCGTAAACAGGTACCTGCA
CCATATTGCCACACATGGAGGAGCGCTGAACACTGATGAAGAATATTACAAAACTGTCAAGCCCAGCGAG
CACGACGGCGAATACCTGTACGACATCGACAGGAAACAGTGCGTCAAGAAAGAACTAGTCACTGGGCTAG
GGCTCACAGGCGAGCTGGTGGATCCTCCCTTCCATGAATTCGCCTACGAGAGTCTGAGAACACGACCAGC
CGCTCCTTACCAAGTACCAACCATAGGGGTGTATGGCGTGCCAGGATCAGGCAAGTCTGGCATCATTAAA
AGCGCAGTCACCAAAAAAGATCTAGTGGTGAGCGCCAAGAAAGAAAACTGTGCAGAAATTATAAGGGACG
TCAAGAAAATGAAAGGGCTGGACGTCAATGCCAGAACTGTGGACTCAGTGCTCTTGAATGGATGCAAACA
CCCCGTAGAGACCCTGTATATTGACGAAGCTTTTGCTTGTCATGCAGGTACTCTCAGAGCGCTCATAGCC
ATTATAAGACCTAAAAAGGCAGTGCTCTGCGGGGATCCCAAACAGTGCGGTTTTTTTAACATGATGTGCC
TGAAAGTGCATTTTAACCACGAGATTTGCACACAAGTCTTCCACAAAAGCATCTCTCGCCGTTGCACTAA
ATCTGTGACTTCGGTCGTCTCAACCTTGTTTTACGACAAAAAAATGAGAACGACGAATCCGAAAGAGACT
AAGATTGTGATTGACACTACCGGCAGTACCAAACCTAAGCAGGACGATCTCATTCTCACTTGTTTCAGAG
GGTGGGTGAAGCAGTTGCAAATAGATTACAAAGGCAACGAAATAATGACGGCAGCTGCCTCTCAAGGGCT
GACCCGTAAAGGTGTGTATGCCGTTCGGTACAAGGTGAATGAAAATCCTCTGTACGCACCCACCTCAGAA
CATGTGAACGTCCTACTGACCCGCACGGAGGACCGCATCGTGTGGAAAACACTAGCCGGCGACCCATGGA
TAAAAACACTGACTGCCAAGTACCCTGGGAATTTCACTGCCACGATAGAGGAGTGGCAAGCAGAGCATGA
TGCCATCATGAGGCACATCTTGGAGAGACCGGACCCTACCGACGTCTTCCAGAATAAGGCAAACGTGTGT
TGGGCCAAGGCTTTAGTGCCGGTGCTGAAGACCGCTGGCATAGACATGACCACTGAACAATGGAACACTG
TGGATTATTTTGAAACGGACAAAGCTCACTCAGCAGAGATAGTATTGAACCAACTATGCGTGAGGTTCTT
TGGACTCGATCTGGACTCCGGTCTATTTTCTGCACCCACTGTTCCGTTATCCATTAGGAATAATCACTGG
GATAACTCCCCGTCGCCTAACATGTACGGGCTGAATAAAGAAGTGGTCCGTCAGCTCTCTCGCAGGTACC
CACAACTGCCTCGGGCAGTTGCCACTGGAAGAGTCTATGACATGAACACTGGTACACTGCGCAATTATGA
TCCGCGCATAAACCTAGTACCTGTAAACAGAAGACTGCCTCATGCTTTAGTCCTCCACCATAATGAACAC
CCACAGAGTGACTTTTCTTCATTCGTCAGCAAATTGAAGGGCAGAACTGTCCTGGTGGTCGGGGAAAAGT
TGTCCGTCCCAGGCAAAATGGTTGACTGGTTGTCAGACCGGCCTGAGGCTACCTTCAGAGCTCGGCTGGA
TTTAGGCATCCCAGGTGATGTGCCCAAATATGACATAATATTTGTTAATGTGAGGACCCCATATAAATAC
CATCACTATCAGCAGTGTGAAGACCATGCCATTAAGCTTAGCATGTTGACCAAGAAAGCTTGTCTGCATC
TGAATCCCGGCGGAACCTGTGTCAGCATAGGTTATGGTTACGCTGACAGGGCCAGCGAAAGCATCATTGG
TGCTATAGCGCGGCAGTTCAAGTTTTCCCGGGTATGCAAACCGAAATCCTCACTTGAAGAGACGGAAGTT
CTGTTTGTATTCATTGGGTACGATCGCAAGGCCCGTACGCACAATTCTTACAAGCTTTCATCAACCTTGA
CCAACATTTATACAGGTTCCAGACTCCACGAAGCCGGATGTGCACCCTCATATCATGTGGTGCGAGGGGA
TATTGCCACGGCCACCGAAGGAGTGATTATAAATGCTGCTAACAGCAAAGGACAACCTGGCGGAGGGGTG
TGCGGAGCGCTGTATAAGAAATTCCCGGAAAGCTTCGATTTACAGCCGATCGAAGTAGGAAAAGCGCGAC
TGGTCAAAGGTGCAGCTAAACATATCATTCATGCCGTAGGACCAAACTTCAACAAAGTTTCGGAGGTTGA
AGGTGACAAACAGTTGGCAGAGGCTTATGAGTCCATCGCTAAGATTGTCAACGATAACAATTACAAGTCA
GTAGCGATTCCACTGTTGTCCACCGGCATCTTTTCCGGGAACAAAGATCGACTAACCCAATCATTGAACC
ATTTGCTGACAGCTTTAGACACCACTGATGCAGATGTAGCCATATACTGCAGGGACAAGAAATGGGAAAT
GACTCTCAAGGAAGCAGTGGCTAGGAGAGAAGCAGTGGAGGAGATATGCATATCCGACGACTCTTCAGTG
ACAGAACCTGATGCAGAGCTGGTGAGGGTGCATCCGAAGAGTTCTTTGGCTGGAAGGAAGGGCTACAGCA
CAAGCGATGGCAAAACTTTCTCATATTTGGAAGGGACCAAGTTTCACCAGGCGGCCAAGGATATAGCAGA
AATTAATGCCATGTGGCCCGTTGCAACGGAGGCCAATGAGCAGGTATGCATGTATATCCTCGGAGAAAGC
ATGAGCAGTATTAGGTCGAAATGCCCCGTCGAAGAGTCGGAAGCCTCCACACCACCTAGCACGCTGCCTT
GCTTGTGCATCCATGCCATGACTCCAGAAAGAGTACAGCGCCTAAAAGCCTCACGTCCAGAACAAATTAC
TGTGTGCTCATCCTTTCCATTGCCGAAGTATAGAATCACTGGTGTGCAGAAGATCCAATGCTCCCAGCCT
ATATTGTTCTCACCGAAAGTGCCTGCGTATATTCATCCAAGGAAGTATCTCGTGGAAACACCACCGGTAG
ACGAGACTCCGGAGCCATCGGCAGAGAACCAATCCACAGAGGGGACACCTGAACAACCACCACTTATAAC
CGAGGATGAGACCAGGACTAGAACGCCTGAGCCGATCATCATCGAAGAGGAAGAAGAGGATAGCATAAGT
TTGCTGTCAGATGGCCCGACCCACCAGGTGCTGCAAGTCGAGGCAGACATTCACGGGCCGCCCTCTGTAT
CTAGCTCATCCTGGTCCATTCCTCATGCATCCGACTTTGATGTGGACAGTTTATCCATACTTGACACCCT
GGAGGGAGCTAGCGTGACCAGCGGGGCAACGTCAGCCGAGACTAACTCTTACTTCGCAAAGAGTATGGAG
TTTCTGGCGCGACCGGTGCCTGCGCCTCGAACAGTATTCAGGAACCCTCCACATCCCGCTCCGCGCACAA
GAACACCGTCACTTGCACCCAGCAGGGCCTGCTCGAGAACCAGCCTAGTTTCCACCCCGCCAGGCGTGAA
TAGGGTGATCACTAGAGAGGAGCTCGAGGCGCTTACCCCGTCACGCACTCCTAGCAGGTCGGTCTCGAGA
ACCAGCCTGGTCTCCAACCCGCCAGGCGTAAATAGGGTGATTACAAGAGAGGAGTTTGAGGCGTTCGTAG
CACAACAACAATGACGGTTTGATGCGGGTGCATACATCTTTTCCTCCGACACCGGTCAAGGGCATTTACA
ACAAAAATCAGTAAGGCAAACGGTGCTATCCGAAGTGGTGTTGGAGAGGACCGAATTGGAGATTTCGTAT
GCCCCGCGCCTCGACCAAGAAAAAGAAGAATTACTACGCAAGAAATTACAGTTAAATCCCACACCTGCTA
ACAGAAGCAGATACCAGTCCAGGAAGGTGGAGAACATGAAAGCCATAACAGCTAGACGTATTCTGCAAGG
CCTAGGGCATTATTTGAAGGCAGAAGGAAAAGTGGAGTGCTACCGAACCCTGCATCCTGTTCCTTTGTAT
TCATCTAGTGTGAACCGTGCCTTTTCAAGCCCCAAGGTCGCAGTGGAAGCCTGTAACGCCATGTTGAAAG
AGAACTTTCCGACTGTGGCTTCTTACTGTATTATTCCAGAGTACGATGCCTATTTGGACATGGTTGACGG
AGCTTCATGCTGCTTAGACACTGCCAGTTTTTGCCCTGCAAAGCTGCGCAGCTTTCCAAAGAAACACTCC
TATTTGGAACCCACAATACGATCGGCAGTGCCTTCAGCGATCCAGAACACGCTCCAGAACGTCCTGGCAG
CTGCCACAAAAAGAAATTGCAATGTCACGCAAATGAGAGAATTGCCCGTATTGGATTCGGCGGCCTTTAA
TGTGGAATGCTTCAAGAAATATGCGTGTAATAATGAATATTGGGAAACGTTTAAAGAAAACCCCATCAGG
CTTACTGAAGAAAACGTGGTAAATTACATTACCAAATTAAAAGGACCAAAAGCTGCTGCTCTTTTTGCGA
AGACACATAATTTGAATATGTTGCAGGACATACCAATGGACAGGTTTGTAATGGACTTAAAGAGAGACGT
GAAAGTGACTCCAGGAACAAAACATACTGAAGAACGGCCCAAGGTACAGGTGATCCAGGCTGCCGATCCG
CTAGCAACAGCGTATCTGTGCGGAATCCACCGAGAGCTGGTTAGGAGATTAAATGCGGTCCTGCTTCCGA
ACATTCATACACTGTTTGATATGTCGGCTGAAGACTTTGACGCTATTATAGCCGAGCACTTCCAGCCTGG
GGATTGTGTTCTGGAAACTGACATCGCGTCGTTTGATAAAAGTGAGGACGACGCCATGGCTCTGACCGCG
TTAATGATTCTGGAAGACTTAGGTGTGGACGCAGAGCTGTTGACGCTGATTGAGGCGGCTTTCGGCGAAA
TTTCATCAATACATTTGCCCACTAAAACTAAATTTAAATTCGGAGCCATGATGAAATCTGGAATGTTCCT
CACACTGTTTGTGAACACAGTCATTAACATTGTAATCGCAAGCAGAGTGTTGAGAGAACGGCTAACCGGA
TCACCATGTGCAGCATTCATTGGAGATGACAATATCGTGAAAGGAGTCAAATCGGACAAATTAATGGCAG
ACAGGTGCGCCACCTGGTTGAATATGGAAGTCAAGATTATAGATGCTGTGGTGGGCGAGAAAGCGCCTTA
TTTCTGTGGAGGGTTTATTTTGTGTGACTCCGTGACCGGCACAGCGTGCCGTGTGGCAGACCCCCTAAAA
AGGCTGTTTAAGCTTGGCAAACCTCTGGCAGCAGACGATGAACATGATGATGACAGGAGAAGGGCATTGC
ATGAAGAGTCAACACGCTGGAACCGAGTGGGTATTCTTTCAGAGCTGTGCAAGGCAGTAGAATCAAGGTA
TGAAACCGTAGGAACTTCCATCATAGTTATGGCCATGACTACTCTAGCTAGCAGTGTTAAATCATTCAGC
TACCTGAGAGGGGCCCCTATAACTCTCTACGGCTAACCTGAATGGACTACGACATAGTCTAGTCCGCCAA
GTCTAGCATATGGGCGCGCCCTCAGCATCGATTCAATTGGGCCGGCCGCGGCCGCAACTAACTTAAGCTA
GCAACGGTTTCCCTCTAGCGGGATCAATTCCGCCCCCCCCCCCTAACGTTACTGGCCGAAGCCGCTTGGA
ATAAGGCCGGTGTGCGTTTGTCTATATGTTATTTTCCACCATATTGCCGTCTTTTGGCAATGTGAGGGCC
CGGAAACCTGGCCCTGTCTTCTTGACGAGCATTCCTAGGGGTCTTTCCCCTCTCGCCAAAGGAATGCAAG
GTCTGTTGAATGTCGTGAAGGAAGCAGTTCCTCTGGAAGCTTCTTGAAGACAAACAACGTCTGTAGCGAC
CCTTTGCAGGCAGCGGAACCCCCCACCTGGCGACAGGTGCCTCTGCGGCCAAAAGCCACGTGTATAAGAT
ACACCTGCAAAGGCGGCACAACCCCAGTGCCACGTTGTGAGTTGGATAGTTGTGGAAAGAGTCAAATGGC
TCTCCTCAAGCGTATTCAACAAGGGGCTGAAGGATGCCCAGAAGGTACCCCATTGTATGGGATCTGATCT
GGGGCCTCGGTGCACATGCTTTACATGTGTTTAGTCGAGGTTAAAAAAACGTCTAGGCCCCCCGAACCAC
GGGGACGTGGTTTTCCTTTGAAAAACACGATAATACCATGACCGAGTACAAGCCCACGGTGCGCCTCGCC
ACCCGCGACGACGTCCCCAGGGCCGTACGCACCCTCGCCGCCGCGTTCGCCGACTACCCCGCCACGCGCC
ACACCGTCGATCCGGACCGCCACATCGAGCGGGTCACCGAGCTGCAAGAACTCTTCCTCACGCGCGTCGG
GCTCGACATCGGCAAGGTGTGGGTCGCGGACGACGGCGCCGCGGTGGCGGTCTGGACCACGCCGGAGAGC
GTCGAAGCGGGGGCGGTGTTCGCCGAGATCGGCCCGCGCATGGCCGAGTTGAGCGGTTCCCGGCTGGCCG
CGCAGCAACAGATGGAAGGCCTCCTGGCGCCGCACCGGCCCAAGGAGCCCGCGTGGTTCCTGGCCACCGT
CGGCGTCTCGCCCGACCACCAGGGCAAGGGTCTGGGCAGCGCCGTCGTGCTCCCCGGAGTGGAGGCGGCC
GAGCGCGCCGGGGTGCCCGCCTTCCTGGAGACCTCCGCGCCCCGCAACCTCCCCTTCTACGAGCGGCTCG
GCTTCACCGTCACCGCCGACGTCGAGGTGCCCGAAGGACCGCGCACCTGGTGCATGACCCGCAAGCCCGG
TGCCTGAGAATTGGCAAGCTGCTTACATAGAACTCGCGGCGATTGGCATGCCGCCTTAAAATTTTTATTT
TATTTTTCTTTTCTTTTCCGAATCGGATTTTGTTTTTAATATTTCAAAAAAAAAAAAAAAAAAAAAAAAA
ACGCGTCGAGGGGAATTAATTCTTGAAGACGAAAGGGCCAGGTGGCACTTTTCGGGGAAATGTGCGCGGA
ACCCCTATTTGTTTATTTTTCTAAATACATTCAAATATGTATCCGCTCATGAGACAATAACCCTGATAAA
TGCTTCAATAATATTGAAAAAGGAAGAGTATGAGTATTCAACATTTCCGTGTCGCCCTTATTCCCTTTTT
TGCGGCATTTTGCCTTCCTGTTTTTGCTCACCCAGAAACGCTGGTGAAAGTAAAAGATGCTGAAGATCAG
TTGGGTGCACGAGTGGGTTACATCGAACTGGATCTCAACAGCGGTAAGATCCTTGAGAGTTTTCGCCCCG
AAGAACGTTTTCCAATGATGAGCACTTTTAAAGTTCTGCTATGTGGCGCGGTATTATCCCGTGTTGACGC
CGGGCAAGAGCAACTCGGTCGCCGCATACACTATTCTCAGAATGACTTGGTTGAGTACTCACCAGTCACA
GAAAAGCATCTTACGGATGGCATGACAGTAAGAGAATTATGCAGTGCTGCCATAACCATGAGTGATAACA
CTGCGGCCAACTTACTTCTGACAACGATCGGAGGACCGAAGGAGCTAACCGCTTTTTTGCACAACATGGG
GGATCATGTAACTCGCCTTGATCGTTGGGAACCGGAGCTGAATGAAGCCATACCAAACGACGAGCGTGAC
ACCACGATGCCTGTAGCAATGGCAACAACGTTGCGCAAACTATTAACTGGCGAACTACTTACTCTAGCTT
CCCGGCAACAATTAATAGACTGGATGGAGGCGGATAAAGTTGCAGGACCACTTCTGCGCTCGGCCCTTCC
GGCTGGCTGGTTTATTGCTGATAAATCTGGAGCCGGTGAGCGTGGGTCTCGCGGTATCATTGCAGCACTG
GGGCCAGATGGTAAGCCCTCCCGTATCGTAGTTATCTACACGACGGGGAGTCAGGCAACTATGGATGAAC
GAAATAGACAGATCGCTGAGATAGGTGCCTCACTGATTAAGCATTGGTAACTGTCAGACCAAGTTTACTC
ATATATACTTTAGATTGATTTAAAACTTCATTTTTAATTTAAAAGGATCTAGGTGAAGATCCTTTTTGAT
AATCTCATGACCAAAATCCCTTAACGTGAGTTTTCGTTCCACTGAGCGTCAGACCCCGTAGAAAAGATCA
AAGGATCTTCTTGAGATCCTTTTTTTCTGCGCGTAATCTGCTGCTTGCAAACAAAAAAACCACCGCTACC
AGCGGTGGTTTGTTTGCCGGATCAAGAGCTACCAACTCTTTTTCCGAAGGTAACTGGCTTCAGCAGAGCG
CAGATACCAAATACTGTCCTTCTAGTGTAGCCGTAGTTAGGCCACCACTTCAAGAACTCTGTAGCACCGC
CTACATACCTCGCTCTGCTAATCCTGTTACCAGTGGCTGCTGCCAGTGGCGATAAGTCGTGTCTTACCGG
GTTGGACTCAAGACGATAGTTACCGGATAAGGCGCAGCGGTCGGGCTGAACGGGGGGTTCGTGCACACAG
CCCAGCTTGGAGCGAACGACCTACACCGAACTGAGATACCTACAGCGTGAGCATTGAGAAAGCGCCACGC
TTCCCGAAGGGAGAAAGGCGGACAGGTATCCGGTAAGCGGCAGGGTCGGAACAGGAGAGCGCACGAGGGA
GCTTCCAGGGGGAAACGCCTGGTATCTTTATAGTCCTGTCGGGTTTCGCCACCTCTGACTTGAGCGTCGA
TTTTTGTGATGCTCGTCAGGGGGGCGGAGCCTATGGAAAAACGCCAGCAACGCGAGCTCGATTTAGGTGA
CACTATAG
