>Addgene plasmid #58971 | SP6-VEE-IRES-Puro | addgene partial sequence | sequence record 93378 | pBR322ori-F 5'-GGGAAACGCCTGGTATCTTT-3'
GATTTTTGTGATGCTCGTCAGGGGGGCGGAGCCTATGGAAAAACGCCAGCAACGCGAGCTCGATTTAGGT
GACACTATAGATGGGCGGCGCATGAGAGAAGCCCAGACCAATTACCTACCCAAAATGGAGAAAGTTCACG
TTGACATCGAGGAAGACAGCCCATTCCTCAGAGCTTTGCAGCGGAGCTTCCCGCAGTTTGAGGTAGAAGC
CAAGCAGGTCACTGATAATGACCATGCTAATGCCAGAGCGTTTTCGCATCTGGCTTCAAAACTGATCGAA
ACGGAGGTGGACCCATCCGACACGATCCTTGACATTGGAAGTGCGCCCGCCCGCAGAATGTATTCTAAGC
ACAAGTATCATTGTATCTGTCCGATGAGATGTGCGGAAGATCCGGACAGATTGTATAAGTATGCAACTAA
GCTGAAGAAAAACTGTAAGGAAATAACTGATAAGGAATTGGACAAGAAAATGAAGGAGCTGGCCGCCGTC
ATGAGCGACCCTGACCTGGAAACTGAGACTATGTGCCTCCACGACGACGAGTCGTGTCGCTACGAAGGGC
AAGTCGCTGTTTACCAGGATGTATACGCGGTTGACGGACCGACAAGTCTCTATCACCAAGCCAATAAGGG
AGTTAGAGTCGCCTACTGGATAGGCTTTGACACCACCCCTTTTATGTTTAAGAACTTGGCTGGAGCATAT
CCATCATACTCTACCAACTGGGCCGACGAAACCGTGTTAACGGCTCGTAACATAGGCCTATGCAGCTCTG
ACGTTATGGAGCGGTCACGTAGAGGGATGTCCATTCTTAGAAAGAAGTATTTGAAA
